Addgene plasmid #16113: pBScMXT-Shaw3
Depositing lab: Larry Salkoff. Depositing organization: Washington University in Saint Louis. Publication: Eight potassium channel families revealed by the C. elegans genome project. Wei A, Jegla T, Salkoff L. Neuropharmacology. 1996 . 35(7):805-29. 10.1016/0028-3908(96)00126-8 PubMed 8938713.
Backbone
  Vector backbone: pBScMXT
  Backbone size w/o insert (bp): 3200
  Vector type: Xenopus Oocyte expression
Growth in bacteria
  Bacterial resistance: Ampicillin, 100 μg/mL
  Growth temperature: 37°C
  Growth strain: DH5alpha
  Copy number: Unknown
Gene/Insert
  Gene/Insert name: Voltage-gated K+ channel (alt names: 5N454; R186.5)
  Species: C. elegans (nematode)
  Insert size (bp): 1500
  GenBank ID: NM_073847
  Entrez Gene: shw-3 (a.k.a. CELE_R186.5)
  Cloning method: Restriction Enzyme; 5′ cloning site Hind111 (not destroyed); 3′ cloning site EcoR1 (not destroyed)
  Sequencing primers: 5′ T3; 3′ T7
Terms and licenses: Academic/Nonprofit Terms; Industry Terms: Not Available to Industry
How to cite: pBScMXT-Shaw3 was a gift from Larry Salkoff (Addgene plasmid # 16113 ; http://n2t.net/addgene:16113 ; RRID:Addgene_16113)
