[The description below was written by a language model from this plasmid's Addgene catalogue record.]
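Description:
pBScMXT-Shaw3 is a Xenopus oocyte expression plasmid carrying the Caenorhabditis elegans gene shw-3 (also recorded as R186.5 or 5N454), which encodes a Shaw-type voltage-gated potassium channel. The insert of about 1.5 kb sits in the roughly 3.2 kb pBScMXT backbone, cloned by restriction digestion between a 5′ HindIII site and a 3′ EcoRI site, both of which remain intact so the fragment can be excised or moved to another vector. The plasmid is propagated in standard E. coli cloning strains under ampicillin selection; its copy number is listed as unknown, and the record does not name the origin of replication.

No feature table accompanies the entry, so the promoter and any flanking untranslated regions are not explicitly stated. The listed sequencing primers, T3 on the 5′ side and T7 on the 3′ side, indicate that these phage promoter sequences flank the cloning site. In oocyte expression vectors of this kind, such a promoter is normally used to transcribe capped RNA in vitro for injection into oocytes, and the orientation suggests T3 would give the sense strand, though the record does not confirm this. No epitope tags, fusion partners or reporters are recorded.

The construct comes from work that surveyed potassium channel gene families revealed by the C. elegans genome project. Its evident use is heterologous expression of the nematode channel in Xenopus oocytes for electrophysiological characterisation, such as voltage-clamp recording of its currents, and for comparison with related potassium channels from other families or species.
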