>Addgene plasmid #16113 | pBScMXT-Shaw3 | addgene partial sequence | sequence record 22824 | T3 5'-GCAATTAACCCTCACTAAAGG-3'
GGCCCCCCCTCGAGCTTCTTGTTCTTTTTGCAGAAGCTCAGAATAAACGCTCAACTTTGGCAGAATCGAT
AAGCTTGCCGCCATGGACAGTGAATACCGGATCATACTCAACGTGGGTGGTGTTCGACACGAAACCTATA
AGCATACGCTTAAGAAAATTCCAGCTACACGACTATCCCGGTTGACTACAAATTTGGCCAATTATGATCC
AGTTTTAAACGAGTATTTTTTCGATAGACATCCCGGAGTTTTTGCGCAAATACTAAATTATTATAGAACG
GGCAAATTGCATTATCCTCTTGACGTGTGTGGACCATTATTTGAAGAGGAGTTAAAGTATTGGGGACTTG
ATTCAAATGAATGCGAACCATGCTGTTGGATGACATTATCTGGTACAAGAGATACACAAGATGTGCTCAA
AACATTAGACGAGTTGGATATTGAAGTTGATCAAACAGAAGGACCTGAACTGTACAAACGATTTGGTTGG
GAGGATGACTATCATAATGATAGTCTCAGTGCCTGGCAGAAGATCAAACCTCGGATTTGGAGGCTTTTCG
ATGAACCAAATTCATCTAGATCAGCACAATTTATAGCGGCTATTTCTGTATTTTTTCTGATAACAGCCAT
CATTGTTTTCTGTCTGAAAACCCATCCTGGTTTGAGGATCCCTGAATTAGCTCCATTTGGAAACTTTTCG
CGGAATCATCGGAGTACATCTTCACGAATACATCCTGCACAGATAAACATTGATAAGGCCAATTCTAGGC
CTCATCCAACTTTTATGTACATAGAAACAATATG
